>Addgene plasmid #226996 | AAVS1-TRE-GFP-TurboID-HA-rtTA | addgene full sequence | sequence record 451925 | Addgene NGS Result
AGCGCCCAATACGCAAACCGCCTCTCCCCGCGCGTTGGCCGATTCATTAATGCAGCTGGCACGACAGGTT
TCCCGACTGGAAAGCGGGCAGTGAGCGCAACGCAATTAATGTGAGTTAGCTCACTCATTAGGCACCCCAG
GCTTTACACTTTATGCTTCCGGCTCGTATGTTGTGTGGAATTGTGAGCGGATAACAATTTCACACAGGAA
ACAGCTATGACCATGATTACGCCAAGCTCAGAATTAACCCTCACTAAAGGGACTAGTCCTGCAGGTTTAA
ACGAATTCGCCCTTTGCTTTCTCTGACCAGCATTCTCTCCCCTGGGCCTGTGCCGCTTTCTGTCTGCAGC
TTGTGGCCTGGGTCACCTCTACGGCTGGCCCAGATCCTTCCCTGCCGCCTCCTTCAGGTTCCGTCTTCCT
CCACTCCCTCTTCCCCTTGCTCTCTGCTGTGTTGCTGCCCAAGGATGCTCTTTCCGGAGCACTTCCTTCT
CGGCGCTGCACCACGTGATGTCCTCTGAGCGGATCCTCCCCGTGTCTGGGTCCTCTCCGGGCATCTCTCC
TCCCTCACCCAACCCCATGCCGTCTTCACTCGCTGGGTTCCCTTTTCCTTCTCCTTCTGGGGCCTGTGCC
ATCTCTCGTTTCTTAGGATGGCCTTCTCCGACGGATGTCTCCCTTGCGTCCCGCCTCCCCTTCTTGTAGG
CCTGCATCATCACCGTTTTTCTGGACAACCCCAAAGTACCCCGTCTCCCTGGCTTTAGCCACCTCTCCAT
CCTCTTGCTTTCTTTGCCTGGACACCCCGTTCTCCTGTGGATTCGGGTCACCTCTCACTCCTTTCATTTG
GGCAGCTCCCCTACCCCCCTTACCTCTCTAGTCTGTGCTAGCTCTTCCAGCCCCCTGTCATGGCATCTTC
CAGGGGTCCGAGAGCTCAGCTAGTCTTCTTCCTCCAACCCGGGCCCCTATGTCCACTTCAGGACAGCATG
TTTGCTGCCTCCAGGGATCCTGTGTCCCCGAGCTGGGACCACCTTATATTCCCAGGGCCGGTTAATGTGG
CTCTGGTTCTGGGTACTTTTATCTGTCCCCTCCACCCCACAGTGGGGCAAGCTTCTGACCTCTTCTCTTC
CTCCCACAGGGCCTCGAGAGATCTGGCAGCGGAGAGGGCAGAGGAAGTCTTCTAACATGCGGTGACGTGG
AGGAGAATCCCGGCCCTAGGCTCGAGATGACCGAGTACAAGCCCACGGTGCGCCTCGCCACCCGCGACGA
CGTCCCCAGGGCCGTACGCACCCTCGCCGCCGCGTTCGCCGACTACCCCGCCACGCGCCACACCGTCGAT
CCGGACCGCCACATCGAGCGGGTCACCGAGCTGCAAGAACTCTTCCTCACGCGCGTCGGGCTCGACATCG
GCAAGGTGTGGGTCGCGGACGACGGCGCCGCGGTGGCGGTCTGGACCACGCCGGAGAGCGTCGAAGCGGG
GGCGGTGTTCGCCGAGATCGGCCCGCGCATGGCCGAGTTGAGCGGTTCCCGGCTGGCCGCGCAGCAACAG
ATGGAAGGCCTCCTGGCGCCGCACCGGCCCAAGGAGCCCGCGTGGTTCCTGGCCACCGTCGGCGTCTCGC
CCGACCACCAGGGCAAGGGTCTGGGCAGCGCCGTCGTGCTCCCCGGAGTGGAGGCGGCCGAGCGCGCCGG
GGTGCCCGCCTTCCTGGAGACCTCCGCGCCCCGCAACCTCCCCTTCTACGAGCGGCTCGGCTTCACCGTC
ACCGCCGACGTCGAGGTGCCCGAAGGACCGCGCACCTGGTGCATGACCCGCAAGCCCGGTGCCTGATCTA
GAGGGCCCGTTTAAACCCGCTGATCAGCCTCGACTGTGCCTTCTAGTTGCCAGCCATCTGTTGTTTGCCC
CTCCCCCGTGCCTTCCTTGACCCTGGAAGGTGCCACTCCCACTGTCCTTTCCTAATAAAATGAGGAAATT
GCATCGCATTGTCTGAGTAGGTGTCATTCTATTCTGGGGGGTGGGGTGGGGCAGGACAGCAAGGGGGAGG
ATTGGGAAGACAATAGCAGGCATGCTGGGGATGCGGTGGGCTCTATGGGTCGACGACGCGTCCCCGAAAA
GTGCCACCTGACGTCTCCCTATCAGTGATAGAGAAGTCGACACGTCTCGAGCTCCCTATCAGTGATAGAG
AAGGTACGTCTAGAACGTCTCCCTATCAGTGATAGAGAAGTCGACACGTCTCGAGCTCCCTATCAGTGAT
AGAGAAGGTACGTCTAGAACGTCTCCCTATCAGTGATAGAGAAGTCGACACGTCTCGAGCTCCCTATCAG
TGATAGAGAAGGTACGTCTAGAACGTCTCCCTATCAGTGATAGAGAAGTCGACACGTCTCGAGCTCCCTA
TCAGTGATAGAGAAGGTACCCCCTATATAAGCAGAGCTCGTTTAGTGAACCGTCAGATCGCCTGGAGACG
CCATCCACGCTGTTTTGACCTCCATAGAAGACACCGGGACCGATCCAGCCTACCGGTATGGTGAGCAAGG
GCGAGGAGCTGTTCACCGGGGTGGTGCCCATCCTGGTCGAGCTGGACGGCGACGTAAACGGCCACAAGTT
CAGCGTGTCCGGCGAGGGCGAGGGCGATGCCACCTACGGCAAGCTGACCCTGAAGTTCATCTGCACCACC
GGCAAGCTGCCCGTGCCCTGGCCCACCCTCGTGACCACCCTGACCTACGGCGTGCAGTGCTTCAGCCGCT
ACCCCGACCACATGAAGCAGCACGACTTCTTCAAGTCCGCCATGCCCGAAGGCTACGTCCAGGAGCGCAC
CATCTTCTTCAAGGACGACGGCAACTACAAGACCCGCGCCGAGGTGAAGTTCGAGGGCGACACCCTGGTG
AACCGCATCGAGCTGAAGGGCATCGACTTCAAGGAGGACGGCAACATCCTGGGGCACAAGCTGGAGTACA
ACTACAACAGCCACAACGTCTATATCATGGCCGACAAGCAGAAGAACGGCATCAAGGTGAACTTCAAGAT
CCGCCACAACATCGAGGACGGCAGCGTGCAGCTCGCCGACCACTACCAGCAGAACACCCCCATCGGCGAC
GGCCCCGTGCTGCTGCCCGACAACCACTACCTGAGCACCCAGTCCGCCCTGAGCAAAGACCCCAACGAGA
AGCGCGATCACATGGTCCTGCTGGAGTTCGTGACCGCCGCCGGGATCACTCTCGGTATGGACGAGCTGTA
CAAGTTCGAAAAGGACAACACGGTGCCCCTCAAGCTCATTGCACTCCTCGCAAACGGAGAGTTCCACAGC
GGAGAGCAACTCGGAGAGACGCTCGGAATGAGCCGCGCAGCAATTAACAAGCACATTCAAACGCTCCGCG
ACTGGGGAGTGGACGTGTTCACGGTGCCCGGAAAGGGATACAGCCTCCCCGAGCCCATTCCCCTCCTCAA
CGCAAAGCAAATTCTCGGACAACTCGACGGAGGAAGCGTGGCAGTGCTCCCCGTGGTGGACAGCACGAAC
CAATACCTCCTCGACCGCATTGGAGAGCTCAAGAGCGGAGACGCATGCATTGCAGAGTACCAACAAGCAG
GACGCGGAAGCCGCGGACGCAAGTGGTTCAGCCCCTTCGGAGCAAACCTCTACCTCAGCATGTTCTGGCG
CCTCAAGCGCGGACCCGCAGCAATTGGACTCGGACCCGTGATTGGAATTGTGATGGCAGAGGCACTCCGC
AAGCTCGGAGCAGACAAGGTGCGCGTGAAGTGGCCCAACGACCTCTACCTCCAAGACCGCAAGCTCGCAG
GTATTCTCGTGGAGCTCGCAGGAATTACGGGAGACGCAGCACAAATTGTGATTGGAGCAGGAATTAACGT
GGCAATGCGCCGCGTGGAGGAGAGCGTGGTGAACCAAGGATGGATTACGCTCCAAGAGGCAGGAATTAAC
CTCGACCGCAACACGCTCGCAGCAACGCTCATTCGCGAGCTCCGCGCAGCACTCGAGCTCTTCGAGCAAG
AGGGACTCGCACCCTACCTCCCCCGCTGGGAGAAGCTCGACAACTTCATTAACCGCCCCGTGAAGCTCAT
TATTGGAGACAAGGAGATTTTCGGAATTAGCCGCGGAATTGACAAGCAAGGAGCACTCCTCCTCGAGCAA
GACGGAGTGATTAAGCCCTGGATGGGAGGAGAGATTAGCCTCCGCAGCGCAGAGAAGGCAAGCTACCCCT
ACGACGTGCCCGACTACGCATAATTAATTAATTCGAGCAGACATGATAAGATACATTGATGAGTTTGGAC
AAACCACAACTAGAATGCAGTGAAAAAAATGCTTTATTTGTGAAATTTGTGATGCTATTGCTTTATTTGT
AACCATTATAAGCTGCAATAAACAAGTTAACAACAACAATTGCATTCATTTTATGTTTCAGGTTCAGGGG
GAGATGTGGGAGGTTTTTTAAAGCAAGTAAAACCTCTACAAATGTGGTAGGCGCGCCCTAGTTATTAATA
GTAATCAATTACGGGGTCATTAGTTCATAGCCCATATATGGAGTTCCGCGTTACATAACTTACGGTAAAT
GGCCCGCCTGGCTGACCGCCCAACGACCCCCGCCCATTGACGTCAATAATGACGTATGTTCCCATAGTAA
CGCCAATAGGGACTTTCCATTGACGTCAATGGGTGGAGTATTTACGGTAAACTGCCCACTTGGCAGTACA
TCAAGTGTATCATATGCCAAGTACGCCCCCTATTGACGTCAATGACGGTAAATGGCCCGCCTGGCATTAT
GCCCAGTACATGACCTTATGGGACTTTCCTACTTGGCAGTACATCTACGTATTAGTCATCGCTATTACCA
TGGTCGAGGTGAGCCCCACGTTCTGCTTCACTCTCCCCATCTCCCCCCCCTCCCCACCCCCAATTTTGTA
TTTATTTATTTTTTAATTATTTTGTGCAGCGATGGGGGCGGGGGGGGGGGGGGGGCGCGCGCCGGGGGGG
GGGGGGGGGGGGGGGGGGGGGGGSGGGGSGRGGSGGRGRGGKGCGGCGGCAGCCAATCAGAGCGGCGCGC
TCCGAAAGTTTCCTTTTATGGCGAGGCGGCGGCGGCCCTATAAAAAGCGAAGCGCGCGGCGGGCGGGAGT
CGCTGCGCGCTGCCTTCGCCCCGTGCCCCGCTCCGCCGCCGCCTCGCGCCGCCCGCCCCGGCTCTGACTG
ACCGCGTTACTCCCACAGGTGAGCGGGCGGGACGGCCCTTCTCCTCCGGGCTGTAATTAGCGCTTGGTTT
AATGACGGCTTGTTTCTTTTCTGTGGCTGCGTGAAAGCCTTGAGGGGCTCCGGGAGGGCCCTTTGTGCGG
GGGGAGCGGCTCGGGGGGTGCGTGCGTGTGTGTGTGCGTGGGGAGCGCCGCGTGCGGCTCCGCGCTGCCC
GGCGGCTGTGAGCGCTGCGGGCGCGGCGCGGGGCTTTGTGCGCTCCGCAGTGTGCGCGAGGGGAGCGCGG
CCGGGGGCGGTGCCCCGCGGTGCGGGGGGGGCTGCGAGGGGAACAAAGGCTGCGTGCGGGGTGTGTGCGT
GGGGGGGTGAGCAGGGGGTGTGGGCGCGTCGGTCGGGCTGCAACCCCCCCTGCACCCCCCTCCCCGAGTT
GCTGAGCACGGCCCGGCTTCGGGTGCGGGGCTCCGTACGGGGCGTGGCGCGGGGCTCGCCGTGCCGGGCG
GGGGGTGGCGGCAGGKGGGGGTGCCGGGCGGGGCGGGGCCGCCYCGGGCCGGGGGGGGCKCGGGGGRGGG
GCGCGGCGGCCCCCGGAGCGCCGGCGGCTGTCGAGGCGCGGCGAGCCGCAGCCATTGCCTTTTATGGTAA
TCGTGCGAGAGGGCGCAGGGACTTCCTTTGTCCCAAATCTGTGCGGAGCCGAAATCTGGGAGGCGCCGCC
GCACCCCCTCTAGCGGGCGCGGGGCGAAGCGGTGCGGCGCCGGCAGGAAGGAAATGGGCGGGGAGGGCCT
TCGTGCGTCGCCGCGCCGCCGTCCCCTTCTCCCTCTCCAGCCTCGGGGCTGTCCGCGGGGGGACGGCTGC
CTTCGGGGGGGACGGGGCAGGGCGGGGTTCGGCTTCTGGCGTGTGACCGGCGGCTCTAGAGCCTCTGCTA
ACCATGTTCATGCCTTCTTCTTTTTCCTACAGCTCCTGGGCAACGTGCTGGTTATTGTGCTGTCTCATCA
TTTTGGCAAAGAATTCCGCCACCATGTCTAGACTGGACAAGAGCAAAGTCATAAACGGCGCTCTGGAATT
ACTCAATGGAGTCGGTATCGAAGGCCTGACGACAAGGAAACTCGCTCAAAAGCTGGGAGTTGAGCAGCCT
ACCCTGTACTGGCACGTGAAGAACAAGCGGGCCCTGCTCGATGCCCTGCCAATCGAGATGCTGGACAGGC
ATCATACCCACTTCTGCCCCCTGGAAGGCGAGTCATGGCAAGACTTTCTGCGGAACAACGCCAAGTCATT
CCGCTGTGCTCTCCTCTCACATCGCGACGGGGCTAAAGTGCATCTCGGCACCCGCCCAACAGAGAAACAG
TACGAAACCCTGGAAAATCAGCTCGCGTTCCTGTGTCAGCAAGGCTTCTCCCTGGAGAACGCACTGTACG
CTCTGTCCGCCGTGGGCCACTTTACACTGGGCTGCGTATTGGAGGAACAGGAGCATCAAGTAGCAAAAGA
GGAAAGAGAGACACCTACCACCGATTCTATGCCCCCACTTCTGAGACAAGCAATTGAGCTGTTCGACCGG
CAGGGAGCCGAACCTGCCTTCCTTTTCGGCCTGGAACTAATCATATGTGGCCTGGAGAAACAGCTAAAGT
GCGAAAGCGGCGGGCCGGCCGACGCCCTTGACGATTTTGACTTAGACATGCTCCCAGCCGATGCCCTTGA
CGACTTTGACCTTGATATGCTGCCTGCTGACGCTCTTGACGATTTTGACCTTGACATGCTCCCCGGGTAA
GATATCGCCGCTTCGAGCAGACATGATAAGATACATTGATGAGTTTGGACAAACCACAACTAGAATGCAG
TGAAAAAAATGCTTTATTTGTGAAATTTGTGATGCTATTGCTTTATTTGTAACCATTATAAGCTGCAATA
AACAAGTTAACAACAACAATTGCATTCATTTTATGTTTCAGGTTCAGGGGGAGATGTGGGAGGTTTTTTA
AAGCAAGTAAAACCTCTACAAATGTGGTAAAATCGCGATAAGGATCCGGGCTGGTCGACAGTACTAAGCT
TTACTAGGGACAGGATTGGTGACAGAAAAGCCCCATCCTTAGGCCTCCTCCTTCCTAGTCTCCTGATATT
GGGTCTAACCCCCACCTCCTGTTAGGCAGATTCCTTATCTGGTGACACACCCCCATTTCCTGGAGCCATC
TCTCTCCTTGCCAGAACCTCTAAGGTTTGCTTACGATGGAGCCAGAGAGGATCCTGGGAGGGAGAGCTTG
GCAGGGGGTGGGAGGGAAGGGGGGGATGCGTGACCTGCCCGGTTCTCAGTGGCCACCCTGCGCTACCCTC
TCCCAGAACCTGAGCTGCTCTGACGCGGCTGTCTGGTGCGTTTCACTGATCCTGGTGCTGCAGCTTCCTT
ACACTTCCCAAGAGGAGAAGCAGTTTGGAAAAACAAAATCAGAATAAGTTGGTCCTGAGTTCTAACTTTG
GCTCTTCACCTTTCTAGTCCCCAATTTATATTGTTCCTCCGTGCGTCAGTTTTACCTGTGAGATAAGGCC
AGTAGCCAGCCCCGTCCTGGCAGGGCTGTGGTGAGGAGGGGGGTGTCCGTGTGGAAAACTCCCTTTGTGA
GAATGGTGCGTCCTAGGTGTTCACCAGGTCGTGGCCGCCTCTACTCCCTTTCTCTTTCTCCATCCTTCTT
TCCTTAAAGAGTCCCCAGTGCTATCTGGGACATATTCCTCCGCCCAGAGCAGGGTCCCGCTTCCCTAAGG
CCCTGCTCTGGGCTTCTGGGTTTGAGTCCTTGGCAAGCCCAGGAGAGGCGCTCAGGCTTCCCTGTCCCCC
TTCCTCGTCCACCATCTCATGCCCCTGGCTCTCCTGCCCCTTCCCTACAGGGGTTCCTGGCTCTGCTCTA
AGGGCGAATTCGCGGCCGCTAAATTCAATTCGCCCTATAGTGAGTCGTATTACAATTCACTGGCCGTCGT
TTTACAACGTCGTGACTGGGAAAACCCTGGCGTTACCCAACTTAATCGCCTTGCAGCACATCCCCCTTTC
GCCAGCTGGCGTAATAGCGAAGAGGCCCGCACCGATCGCCCTTCCCAACAGTTGCGCAGCCTATACGTAC
GGCAGTTTAAGGTTTACACCTATAAAAGAGAGAGCCGTTATCGTCTGTTTGTGGATGTACAGAGTGATAT
TATTGACACGCCGGGGCGACGGATGGTGATCCCCCTGGCCAGTGCACGTCTGCTGTCAGATAAAGTCTCC
CGTGAACTTTACCCGGTGGTGCATATCGGGGATGAAAGCTGGCGCATGATGACCACCGATATGGCCAGTG
TGCCGGTCTCCGTTATCGGGGAAGAAGTGGCTGATCTCAGCCACCGCGAAAATGACATCAAAAACGCCAT
TAACCTGATGTTCTGGGGAATATAAATGTCAGGCATGAGATTATCAAAAAGGATCTTCACCTAGATCCTT
TTCACGTAGAAAGCCAGTCCGCAGAAACGGTGCTGACCCCGGATGAATGTCAGCTACTGGGCTATCTGGA
CAAGGGAAAACGCAAGCGCAAAGAGAAAGCAGGTAGCTTGCAGTGGGCTTACATGGCGATAGCTAGACTG
GGCGGTTTTATGGACAGCAAGCGAACCGGAATTGCCAGCTGGGGCGCCCTCTGGTAAGGTTGGGAAGCCC
TGCAAAGTAAACTGGATGGCTTTCTTGCCGCCAAGGATCTGATGGCGCAGGGGATCAAGCTCTGATCAAG
AGACAGGATGAGGATCGTTTCGCATGATTGAACAAGATGGATTGCACGCAGGTTCTCCGGCCGCTTGGGT
GGAGAGGCTATTCGGCTATGACTGGGCACAACAGACAATCGGCTGCTCTGATGCCGCCGTGTTCCGGCTG
TCAGCGCAGGGGCGCCCGGTTCTTTTTGTCAAGACCGACCTGTCCGGTGCCCTGAATGAACTGCAAGACG
AGGCAGCGCGGCTATCGTGGCTGGCCACGACGGGCGTTCCTTGCGCAGCTGTGCTCGACGTTGTCACTGA
AGCGGGAAGGGACTGGCTGCTATTGGGCGAAGTGCCGGGGCAGGATCTCCTGTCATCTCACCTTGCTCCT
GCCGAGAAAGTATCCATCATGGCTGATGCAATGCGGCGGCTGCATACGCTTGATCCGGCTACCTGCCCAT
TCGACCACCAAGCGAAACATCGCATCGAGCGAGCACGTACTCGGATGGAAGCCGGTCTTGTCGATCAGGA
TGATCTGGACGAAGAGCATCAGGGGCTCGCGCCAGCCGAACTGTTCGCCAGGCTCAAGGCGAGCATGCCC
GACGGCGAGGATCTCGTCGTGACCCATGGCGATGCCTGCTTGCCGAATATCATGGTGGAAAATGGCCGCT
TTTCTGGATTCATCGACTGTGGCCGGCTGGGTGTGGCGGACCGCTATCAGGACATAGCGTTGGCTACCCG
TGATATTGCTGAAGAGCTTGGCGGCGAATGGGCTGACCGCTTCCTCGTGCTTTACGGTATCGCCGCTCCC
GATTCGCAGCGCATCGCCTTCTATCGCCTTCTTGACGAGTTCTTCTGAATTATTAACGCTTACAATTTCC
TGATGCGGTATTTTCTCCTTACGCATCTGTGCGGTATTTCACACCGCATCAGGTGGCACTTTTCGGGGAA
ATGTGCGCGGAACCCCTATTTGTTTATTTTTCTAAATACATTCAAATATGTATCCGCTCATGAGATTATC
AAAAAGGATCTTCACCTAGATCCTTTTAAATTAAAAATGAAGTTTTAAATCAATCTAAAGTATATATGAG
TAAACTTGGTCTGACAGTTACCAATGCTTAATCAGTGAGGCACCTATCTCAGCGATCTGTCTATTTCGTT
CATCCATAGTTGCCTGACTCCCCGTCGTGTAGATAACTACGATACGGGAGGGCTTACCATCTGGCCCCAG
TGCTGCAATGATACCGCGAGACCCACGCTCACCGGCTCCAGATTTATCAGCAATAAACCAGCCAGCCGGA
AGGGCCGAGCGCAGAAGTGGTCCTGCAACTTTATCCGCCTCCATCCAGTCTATTAATTGTTGCCGGGAAG
CTAGAGTAAGTAGTTCGCCAGTTAATAGTTTGCGCAACGTTGTTGCCATTGCTACAGGCATCGTGGTGTC
ACGCTCGTCGTTTGGTATGGCTTCATTCAGCTCCGGTTCCCAACGATCAAGGCGAGTTACATGATCCCCC
ATGTTGTGCAAAAAAGCGGTTAGCTCCTTCGGTCCTCCGATCGTTGTCAGAAGTAAGTTGGCCGCAGTGT
TATCACTCATGGTTATGGCAGCACTGCATAATTCTCTTACTGTCATGCCATCCGTAAGATGCTTTTCTGT
GACTGGTGAATACTCAACCAAGTCATTCTGAGAATAGTGTATGCGGCGACCGAGTTGCTCTTGCCCGGCG
TCAATACGGGATAATACCGCGCCACATAGCAGAACTTTAAAAGTGCTCATCATTGGAAAACGTTCTTCGG
GGCGAAAACTCTCAAGGATCTTACCGCTGTTGAGATCCAGTTCGATGTAACCCACTCGTGCACCCAACTG
ATCTTCAGCATCTTTTACTTTCACCAGCGTTTCTGGGTGAGCAAAAACAGGAAGGCAAAATGCCGCAAAA
AAGGGAATAAGGGCGACACGGAAATGTTGAATACTCATACTCTTCCTTTTTCAATATTATTGAAGCATTT
ATCAGGGTTATTGTCTCATGACCAAAATCCCTTAACGTGAGTTTTCGTTCCACTGAGCGTCAGACCCCGT
AGAAAAGATCAAAGGATCTTCTTGAGATCCTTTTTTTCTGCGCGTAATCTGCTGCTTGCAAACAAAAAAA
CCACCGCTACCAGCGGTGGTTTGTTTGCCGGATCAAGAGCTACCAACTCTTTTTCCGAAGGTAACTGGCT
TCAGCAGAGCGCAGATACCAAATACTGTTCTTCTAGTGTAGCCGTAGTTAGGCCACCACTTCAAGAACTC
TGTAGCACCGCCTACATACCTCGCTCTGCTAATCCTGTTACCAGTGGCTGCTGCCAGTGGCGATAAGTCG
TGTCTTACCGGGTTGGACTCAAGACGATAGTTACCGGATAAGGCGCAGCGGTCGGGCTGAACGGGGGGTT
CGTGCACACAGCCCAGCTTGGAGCGAACGACCTACACCGAACTGAGATACCTACAGCGTGAGCTATGAGA
AAGCGCCACGCTTCCCGAAGGGAGAAAGGCGGACAGGTATCCGGTAAGCGGCAGGGTCGGAACAGGAGAG
CGCACGAGGGAGCTTCCAGGGGGAAACGCCTGGTATCTTTATAGTCCTGTCGGGTTTCGCCACCTCTGAC
TTGAGCGTCGATTTTTGTGATGCTCGTCAGGGGGGCGGAGCCTATGGAAAAACGCCAGCAACGCGGCCTT
TTTACGGTTCCTGGCCTTTTGCTGGCCTTTTGCTCACATGTTCTTTCCTGCGTTATCCCCTGATTCTGTG
GATAACCGTATTACCGCCTTTGAGTGAGCTGATACCGCTCGCCGCAGCCGAACGACCGAGCGCAGCGAGT
CAGTGAGCGAGGAAGCGGAAG
Features (pLannotate 1.2.2; 39 found; start..end, strand, type, name):
      2..94      +  CDS            lacI (fragment): lac repressor; lacI; The lac repressor binds to the lac operator to inhibit transcription in E. coli. This inhibition can be relieved by adding lactose or isopropyl-β-D-thiogalactopyranoside (IPTG).
    107..128     +  protein_bind   CAP binding site: CAP binding activates transcription in the presence of cAMP. E. coli catabolite activator protein
    143..173     +  promoter       lac promoter: promoter for the E. coli lac operon
    177..199     +  protein_bind   lac operator (fragment): The lac repressor binds to the lac operator to inhibit transcription in E. coli. This inhibition can be relieved by adding lactose or isopropyl-β-D-thiogalactopyranoside (IPTG). lac repressor encoded by lacI
    242..260     +  promoter       T3 promoter: promoter for bacteriophage T3 RNA polymerase
    295..1098    +  misc_feature   HA-L: left homology arm from the adeno-associated virus integration site (AAVS1) within intron 1 of the human PPP1R12C gene
   1105..1130    +  misc_feature   SA: splice acceptor site
   1217..1816    +  CDS            PuroR: puromycin N-acetyltransferase; pac from Streptomyces alboniger; confers resistance to puromycin
   1854..2078    +  polyA_signal   bGH poly(A) signal: bovine growth hormone polyadenylation signal
   2115..2135    +  promoter       tight TRE promoter (fragment): Tet-responsive promoter PTight, consisting of seven tet operator sequences followed by the minimal CMV promoter
   2152..2172    +  promoter       tight TRE promoter (fragment): Tet-responsive promoter PTight, consisting of seven tet operator sequences followed by the minimal CMV promoter
   2189..2209    +  promoter       tight TRE promoter (fragment): Tet-responsive promoter PTight, consisting of seven tet operator sequences followed by the minimal CMV promoter
   2226..2246    +  promoter       tight TRE promoter (fragment): Tet-responsive promoter PTight, consisting of seven tet operator sequences followed by the minimal CMV promoter
   2263..2283    +  promoter       tight TRE promoter (fragment): Tet-responsive promoter PTight, consisting of seven tet operator sequences followed by the minimal CMV promoter
   2300..2320    +  promoter       tight TRE promoter (fragment): Tet-responsive promoter PTight, consisting of seven tet operator sequences followed by the minimal CMV promoter
   2337..2357    +  promoter       tight TRE promoter (fragment): Tet-responsive promoter PTight, consisting of seven tet operator sequences followed by the minimal CMV promoter
   2374..2394    +  promoter       tight TRE promoter (fragment): Tet-responsive promoter PTight, consisting of seven tet operator sequences followed by the minimal CMV promoter
   2402..2447    +  promoter       TRE3GV promoter (fragment): 3rd-generation Tet-responsive promoter that can be activated by binding of Tet-On® 3G, optimized for retroviral and lentiviral vectors
   2508..3224    +  CDS            EGFP: EGFP is a basic (constitutively fluorescent) green fluorescent protein published in 1996, derived from Aequorea victoria. It is reported to be a rapidly-maturing weak dimer with moderate acid sensitivity.
   3231..4187    +  CDS            birA: BIRA_ECOLI - Also known as bioR, dhbB. Experimental evidence at protein level: Swiss-Prot protein existence level 1. Acts both as a biotin--[acetyl-CoA-carboxylase] ligase and a biotin-operon repressor. In the presence of ATP, BirA activates biotin to form the BirA-biotinyl-5'-adenylate (BirA-bio-5'-AMP or holoBirA) complex. HoloBirA can either transfer the biotinyl moiety to the biotin carboxyl carrier protein (BCCP) subunit of acetyl-CoA carboxylase, or bind to the biotin operator site and inhibit transcription of the operon. From Escherichia coli (strain K12).
   4247..4368    -  polyA_signal   SV40 poly(A) signal: SV40 polyadenylation signal
   4391..4459    -  CDS            large T antigen (fragment): large T antigen from SV40 (simian virus 40)
   4529..4832    +  enhancer       CMV enhancer: human cytomegalovirus immediate early enhancer
   5106..6122    +  intron         chimeric intron: chimera between introns from chicken β-actin and rabbit β-globin
   6120..6188    +  CDS            HBB (fragment): HBB_LEPEU - Experimental evidence at protein level: Swiss-Prot protein existence level 1. Involved in oxygen transport from the lung to the various peripheral tissues. From Lepus europaeus (European hare).
   6184..6930    +  CDS            rtTA-Advanced: improved tetracycline-controlled transactivator In the Tet-On® system, rtTA-Advanced binds to the Tet-responsive element and stimulates transcription only in the presence of tetracycline or doxycycline.
   6957..7078    -  polyA_signal   SV40 poly(A) signal: SV40 polyadenylation signal
   7101..7169    -  CDS            large T antigen (fragment): large T antigen from SV40 (simian virus 40)
   7213..8049    +  misc_feature   HA-R: right homology arm from the adeno-associated virus integration site (AAVS1) within intron 1 of the human PPP1R12C gene
   8084..8102    -  promoter       T7 promoter: promoter for bacteriophage T7 RNA polymerase
   8105..8252    +  CDS            lacZα (fragment): LacZα fragment of β-galactosidase; lacZ fragment
   8262..8565    +  CDS            ccdB (fragment): CcdB, a bacterial toxin that poisons DNA gyrase; ccdB; Plasmids containing the ccdB gene cannot be propagated in standard E. coli strains.
   8613..8882    +  CDS            tnpA (fragment): TN5P_ECOLX - Also known as tnp. Experimental evidence at protein level: Swiss-Prot protein existence level 1. Mediates transposition of transposon Tn5 by a 'cut and paste' mechanism. First, the monomeric transposase binds the 19 bp inverted DNA repeats flanking the transposon. Then, dimerization of the DNA- bound transposase creates a synaptic DNA complex. After nicking of the first DNA strand, excision of the transposon proceeds through a series of intermediates. The transposase then mediates the insertion of the transposon at a new site by strand transfer. The activity of the wild- type tran
   8914..9708    +  CDS            NeoR/KanR: aminoglycoside phosphotransferase from Tn5; aph(3')-II (or nptII); confers resistance to neomycin, kanamycin, and G418 (Geneticin®)
   9729..9779    -  misc_feature   bom (fragment): basis of mobility region from pBR322
   9806..9865    +  promoter       AmpR promoter (fragment): bla
   9958..10818   -  CDS            AmpR: β-lactamase; bla; confers resistance to ampicillin, carbenicillin, and related antibiotics
  10819..10871   -  promoter       AmpR promoter (fragment): bla
  10942..11530   +  rep_origin     ori: high-copy-number ColE1/pMB1/pBR322/pUC origin of replication
