[The description below was written by a language model from this plasmid's Addgene catalogue record and pLannotate feature annotations shown in this document.]
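Description:
AAVS1-TRE-GFP-TurboID-HA-rtTA is a mammalian expression donor plasmid designed for targeted integration of a doxycycline-inducible proximity-labeling cassette into the human AAVS1 safe-harbour locus (intron 1 of PPP1R12C). It is propagated in E. coli on a high-copy ColE1/pUC-type origin with ampicillin selection. The backbone outside the homology arms also carries a NeoR/KanR gene, lac/lacZα remnants and a ccdB fragment, which is consistent with the record listing a ccdB-tolerant growth strain. The catalogue gives a total size of about 11.7 kb, in close agreement with the sequenced record.

Everything between the left and right AAVS1 homology arms is the integrating payload. Immediately after the left arm, a splice acceptor precedes a promoterless puromycin N-acetyltransferase gene with a bGH polyadenylation signal, so puromycin resistance should depend on capture of transcription from the endogenous locus, favouring correctly targeted clones. Next, a Tet-responsive promoter (repeated tet operator units plus a minimal promoter) drives EGFP fused in frame at its C terminus to TurboID, annotated here as birA because TurboID is an engineered E. coli biotin ligase. The catalogue states that an HA tag follows TurboID, although it is not annotated in the feature table. GFP was inserted between AgeI and BstBI sites, both of which are retained. A separate cassette with the CMV enhancer and a chicken β-actin/rabbit β-globin chimeric intron (CAG-type arrangement) constitutively expresses rtTA-Advanced, which activates the TRE only in the presence of doxycycline, making the system self-contained.

The associated work concerns a proximity-labeling vector for mapping protein–protein interactions in human stem cells. A GFP-TurboID fusion would plausibly serve as a non-specific biotinylation control, though the record does not state this. It also does not specify the nuclease used for targeting.
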