Addgene plasmid #226996: AAVS1-TRE-GFP-TurboID-HA-rtTA
Purpose: Integrative plasmid to express GFP-TurboID in mammalian cells
Depositing lab: Bruno Dallagiovanna. Depositing organization: Fundacao Oswaldo Cruz (Fiocruz). Publication: Construction of a proximity labeling vector to identify protein-protein interactions in human stem cells. Gomes-Junior R, Moreira CMDN, Dallagiovanna B. PLoS One. 2025 May 30;20(5):e0324779. doi: 10.1371/journal.pone.0324779. eCollection 2025. PubMed 40445938.
Backbone
  Vector backbone: AAVS1-TRE-TurboID-HA-rtTA
  Backbone size w/o insert (bp): 11031
  Total vector size (bp): 11735
  Vector type: Mammalian Expression
  Selectable markers: Puromycin
Growth in bacteria
  Bacterial resistance: Ampicillin, 100 μg/mL
  Growth temperature: 37°C
  Growth strain: ccdB Survival
  Copy number: High Copy
Gene/Insert
  Gene/Insert name: Green fluorescent protein (alt name: GFP)
  Species: Synthetic
  Insert size (bp): 717
  Entrez Gene: gfp (a.k.a. pCmGFP_001)
  Tag / fusion protein: TurboID-HA (C terminal on backbone)
  Cloning method: Restriction Enzyme; 5′ cloning site AgeI (not destroyed); 3′ cloning site BstBI (not destroyed)
  Sequencing primers: 5′ CACGTCTCGAGCTCCCTATC
Terms and licenses: Academic/Nonprofit Terms; Industry Terms: Not Available to Industry
How to cite: AAVS1-TRE-GFP-TurboID-HA-rtTA was a gift from Bruno Dallagiovanna (Addgene plasmid # 226996 ; http://n2t.net/addgene:226996 ; RRID:Addgene_226996)
